>Addgene plasmid #61689 | pNIC28-Bsa4-TF | addgene partial sequence | sequence record 102800 | sacB-N  5'-ggatctctcagcgtatggttg-3'
TGCCTTCATCGATGAACTGCTGTACATTTTGATACGTTTTTCCGTCACCGTCAAAGATTGATTTATAATC
CTCTACACCGTTGATGTTCAAAGAGCTGTCTGATGCTGATACGTTAACTTGTGCAGTTGTCAGTGTTTGT
TTGCCGTAATGTTTACCGGAGAAATCAGTGTAGAATAAACGGATTTTTCCGTCAGATGTAAATGTGGCTG
AACCTGACCATTCTTGTGTTTGGTCTTTTAGGATAGAATCATTTGCATCGAATTTGTCGCTGTCTTTAAA
GACGCGGCCAGCGTTTTTCCAGCTGTCAATAGAAGTTTCGCCGACTTTTTGATAGAACATGTAAATCGAT
GTGTCATCCGCATTTTTAGGATCTCCGGCTAATGCAAAGACGATGTGGTAGCCGTGATAGTTTGCGACAG
TGCCGTCAGTGTTTTGTAATGGCCAGCTGTCCCAAACGTCCAGGCCTTTTGCAGAAGAGATATTTTTAAT
TGTGGACGAATCGAACTCAGGAACTTTATATTTTTCATTTTTTTGCTGTTCAGGGATTTGCAGCATATCA
TGGCGTGTAATATGGGAAATGCCGTATGTTTCCTTATATGGCTTTTGGTTCGTTTCTTTCGCAAACGCTT
GAGTTGCGCCTCCTGCCAGCAGTGCGGTAGTAAAGGTTAATACTGTTGCTTGTTTTGCAAACTTTTTGAT
GTTCATCGTTCATGTCTCCTTTTTTATGTACTGTGTTAGCGGTCTGCTTCTTCCAGCCCTCCTGTTTGAA
GATGGCAAGTTAGTTACGCACAATAAAAAAAGACCTAAAATATGTAAGGGGTGACGCCAAAGTATACACT
TTGCCCTTTACACATTTTAGGTCTTGCCTGCTTTATCAGTAACAAACCCGCGCGATTTACTTTTCGACCT
CATTCTATTAGACTCTCGTTTGGATTGCAAC
