>Addgene plasmid #61689 | pNIC28-Bsa4-TF | addgene partial sequence | sequence record 102805 | pBRrevBam 5'-GGTGATGTCGGCGATATAGG-3'
TGTGGCGCCGGTGATGCCGGCCACGATGCGTCCGGCGTAGAGGATCGAGATCTCGATCCCGCGAAATTAA
TACGACTCACTATAGGGGAATTGTGAGCGGATAACAATTCCCCTCTAGAAATAATTTTGTTTAACTTTAA
GAAGGAGATATACATATGAATCACAAAGTGATGCAAGTTTCAGTTGAAACCACTCAAGGCCTTGGCCGCC
GTGTAACGATTACTATCGCTGCTGACAGCATCGAGACGGCTGTTAAAAGCGAGCTGGTCAACGTTGCGAA
AAAAGTACGTATTGACGGCTTCCGCAAAGGCAAAGTGCCAATGAATATCGTTGCTCAGCGTTATGGCGCG
TCTGTACGCCAGGACGTTCTGGGTGACCTGATGAGCCGTAACTTCATTGACGCCATCATTAAAGAAAAAA
TCAATCCGGCTGGCGCACCGACTTATGTTCCGGGCGAATACAAGCTGGGTGAAGACTTCACTTACTCTGT
AGAGTTTGAAGTTTATCCGGAAGTTGAACTGCAGGGTCTGGAAGCGATCGAAGTTGAAAAACCGATCGTT
GAAGTGACCGACGCTGACGTTGACGGCATGCTGGATACTCTGCGTAAACAGCAGGCGACCTGGAAAGAAA
AAGACGGCGCTGTTGAAGCAGAAGACCGCGTAACCATCGACTTCACCGGTTCTGTAGACGGCGAAGAGTT
CGAAGGCGGTAAAGCGTCTGATTTCGTACTGGCGATGGGCCAGGGTCGTATGATCCCGGGCTTTGAAGAC
GGTATCAAAGGCCACAAAGCTGGCGAAGAGTTCACCATCGACGTGACCTTCCCGGAAGAATACCACGCAG
AAAACCTGAAAGGTAAAGCAGCGAAATTCGCTATCAACCTGAAGAAAGTTGAAGAGCGTGAACTGCCGGA
ACTGACTGC
