>Addgene plasmid #61689 | pNIC28-Bsa4-TF | addgene partial sequence | sequence record 102810 | T7term 5'-GCTAGTTATTGCTCAGCGG-3'
CTTCCTTTCGGGCTTTGTTAGCAGCCGGATCTCAGTGGTGGTGGTGGTGGTGCTCGAGTGCGGCCGCAAG
CTTGTCGACGGAGCTCGAATTCGGATCCGTATCCACCTTTACTGGAGACCGTCAATGCCAATAGGATATC
GGCATTTTCTTTTGCGTTTTTATTTGTTAACTGTTAATTGTCCTTGTTCAAGGATGCTGTCTTTGACAAC
AGATGTTTTCTTGCCTTTGATGTTCAGCAGGAAGCTAGGCGCAAACGTTGATTGTTTGTCTGCGTAGAAT
CCTCTGTTTGTCATATAGCTTGTAATCACGACATTGTTTCCTTTCGCTTGAGGTACAGCGAAGTGTGAGT
AAGTAAAGGTTACATCGTTAGGATCAAGATCCATTTTTAACACAAGGCCAGTTTTGTTCAGCGGCTTGTA
TGGGCCAGTTAAAGAATTAGAAACATAACCAAGCATGTAAATATCGTTAGACGTAATGCCGTCAATCGTC
ATTTTTGATCCGCGGGAGTCAGTGAACAGGTACCATTTGCCGTTCATTTTAAAGACGTTCGCGCGTTCAA
TTTCATCTGTTACTGTGTTAGATGCAATCAGCGGTTTCATCACTTTTTTCAGTGTGTAATCATCGTTTAG
CTCAATCATACCGAGAGCGCCGTTTGCTAACTCAGCCGTGCGTTTTTTATCGCTTTGCAGAAGTTTTTGA
CTTTCTTGACGGAAGAATGATGTGCTTTTGCCATAGTATGCTTTGTTAAATAAAGATTCTTCGCCTTGGT
AGCCATCTTCAGTTCCAGTGTTTGCTTCAAATACTAAGTATTTGTGGCCTTTATCTTCTACGTAGTGAGG
ATCTCTCAGCGTATGGTTGTCGCCTGAGCTGTAGTTGCCTTCATCGATGAACTGCTGTACATTTTGATAC
GTTTT
