[The description below was written by a language model from this plasmid's Addgene catalogue record.]
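Description:
pNIC28-Bsa4-TF is an empty bacterial expression backbone for producing recombinant proteins in E. coli as fusions to the trigger factor chaperone. It derives from the ligation-independent cloning vector pNIC28-Bsa4, into which a translation enhancing element (TEE) and the trigger factor (TF) coding sequence were inserted, following the design used in the commercial pCold-TF vector. The plasmid is selected with kanamycin and is recorded as low copy. The record does not name the origin of replication, and no feature table is provided, so the exact order and spacing of elements cannot be confirmed here.

Expression is driven by a T7 promoter, so production requires a host supplying T7 RNA polymerase, while a standard cloning strain is used for propagation. A gene of interest is introduced by ligation-independent cloning, placing it downstream of, and in frame with, two N-terminal elements carried on the backbone: a His tag for immobilised metal affinity purification and trigger factor. Trigger factor is a ribosome-associated E. coli chaperone that assists folding of nascent polypeptides. Used as a fusion partner, it is intended to improve the solubility and yield of targets that otherwise aggregate or express poorly. The TEE is meant to promote efficient translation initiation of the fusion transcript. The record does not state whether a protease cleavage site lies between the tags and the insert, nor what occupies the cloning site in the empty vector. Inserts can be verified by sequencing from the flanking T7 promoter and T7 terminator priming sites.
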