Addgene plasmid #61689: pNIC28-Bsa4-TF
Purpose: (Empty Backbone) E. coli expression vector based on pNIC28-Bsa4 (addgene #26103) with the TEE and trigger factor sequences inserted
Depositing lab: Brian Smith. Depositing organization: University of Glasgow.
Backbone
  Vector backbone: pNIC28-Bsa4 (addgene #26103)
  Backbone manufacturer: Opher Gileadi
  Modifications to backbone: a translation enhancing element (TEE) and Trigger Factor (TF) chaperone sequences inserted (based on pCold-TF from Clontech)
  Vector type: Bacterial Expression
  Promoter: T7
  Tag / fusion protein: HIS (N terminal on backbone); Trigger Factor (N terminal on backbone)
Growth in bacteria
  Bacterial resistance: Kanamycin, 50 μg/mL
  Growth temperature: 37°C
  Growth strain: DH5alpha
  Copy number: Low Copy
Gene/Insert
  Cloning method: Ligation Independent Cloning
  Sequencing primers: 5′ T7; 3′ T7 terminal
Terms and licenses: Academic/Nonprofit Terms; Industry Terms: Not Available to Industry
How to cite: pNIC28-Bsa4-TF was a gift from Brian Smith (Addgene plasmid # 61689 ; http://n2t.net/addgene:61689 ; RRID:Addgene_61689)
